>Addgene plasmid #193922 | AICSDP-079:DCP1A-mEGFP | addgene full sequence | sequence record 380539 | Addgene NGS Result
TTTCCATAGGCTCCGCCCCCCTGACGAGCATCACAAAAATCGACGCTCAAGTCAGAGGTGGCGAAACCCG
ACAGGACTATAAAGATACCAGGCGTTTCCCCCTGGAAGCTCCCTCGTGCGCTCTCCTGTTCCGACCCTGC
CGCTTACCGGATACCTGTCCGCCTTTCTCCCTTCGGGAAGCGTGGCGCTTTCTCATAGCTCACGCTGTAG
GTATCTCAGTTCGGTGTAGGTCGTTCGCTCCAAGCTGGGCTGTGTGCACGAACCCCCCGTTCAGCCCGAC
CGCTGCGCCTTATCCGGTAACTATCGTCTTGAGTCCAACCCGGTAAGACACGACTTATCGCCACTGGCAG
CAGCCACTGGTAACAGGATTAGCAGAGCGAGGTATGTAGGCGGTGCTACAGAGTTCTTGAAGTGGTGGCC
TAACTACGGCTACACTAGAAGAACAGTATTTGGTATCTGCGCTCTGCTGAAGCCAGTTACCTTCGGAAAA
AGAGTTGGTAGCTCTTGATCCGGCAAACAAACCACCGCTGGTAGCGGTGGTTTTTTTGTTTGCAAGCAGC
AGATTACGCGCAGAAAAAAAGGATCTCAAGAAGATCCTTTGATCTTTTCTACGGGGTCTGACGCTCAGTG
GAACGAAAACTCACGTTAAGGGATTTTGGTCATGAGATTATCAAAAAGGATCTTCACCTAGATCCTTTTA
AATTAAAAATGAAGTTTTAAATCAATCTAAAGTATATATGAGTAAACTTGGTCTGACAGTTACCAATGCT
TAATCAGTGAGGCACCTATCTCAGCGATCTGTCTATTTCGTTCATCCATAGTTGCCTGACTCCCCGTCGT
GTAGATAACTACGATACGGGAGGGCTTACCATCTGGCCCCAGTGCTGCAATGATACCGCGAGACCCACGC
TCACCGGCTCCAGATTTATCAGCAATAAACCAGCCAGCCGGAAGGGCCGAGCGCAGAAGTGGTCCTGCAA
CTTTATCCGCCTCCATCCAGTCTATTAATTGTTGCCGGGAAGCTAGAGTAAGTAGTTCGCCAGTTAATAG
TTTGCGCAACGTTGTTGCCATTGCTACAGGCATCGTGGTGTCACGCTCGTCGTTTGGTATGGCTTCATTC
AGCTCCGGTTCCCAACGATCAAGGCGAGTTACATGATCCCCCATGTTGTGCAAAAAAGCGGTTAGCTCCT
TCGGTCCTCCGATCGTTGTCAGAAGTAAGTTGGCCGCAGTGTTATCACTCATGGTTATGGCAGCACTGCA
TAATTCTCTTACTGTCATGCCATCCGTAAGATGCTTTTCTGTGACTGGTGAGTACTCAACCAAGTCATTC
TGAGAATAGTGTATGCGGCGACCGAGTTGCTCTTGCCCGGCGTCAATACGGGATAATACCGCGCCACATA
GCAGAACTTTAAAAGTGCTCATCATTGGAAAACGTTCTTCGGGGCGAAAACTCTCAAGGATCTTACCGCT
GTTGAGATCCAGTTCGATGTAACCCACTCGTGCACCCAACTGATCTTCAGCATCTTTTACTTTCACCAGC
GTTTCTGGGTGAGCAAAAACAGGAAGGCAAAATGCCGCAAAAAAGGGAATAAGGGCGACACGGAAATGTT
GAATACTCATACTCTTCCTTTTTCAATATTATTGAAGCATTTATCAGGGTTATTGTCTCATGAGCGGATA
CATATTTGAATGTATTTAGAAAAATAAACAAATAGGGGTTCCGCGCACATTTCCCCGAAAAGTGCCACCT
GACGTCTAAGAAACCATTATTATCATGACATTAACCTATAAAAATAGGCGTATCACGAGGCCCTTTCGTC
TCGCGCGTTTCGGTGATGACGGTGAAAACCTCTGACACATGCAGCTCCCGGAGACGGTCACAGCTTGTCT
GTAAGCGGATGCCGGGAGCAGACAAGCCCGTCAGGGCGCGTCAGCGGGTGTTGGCGGGTGTCGGGGCTGG
CTTAACTATGCGGCATCAGAGCAGATTGTACTGAGAGTGCACCATATGCGGTGTGAAATACCGCACAGAT
GCGTAAGGAGAAAATACCGCATCAGGCGCCATTCGCCATTCAGGCTGCGCAACTGTTGGGAAGGGCGATC
GGTGCGGGCCTCTTCGCTATTACGCCAGCTGGCGAAAGGGGGATGTGCTGCAAGGCGATTAAGTTGGGTA
ACGCCAGGGTTTTCCCAGTCACGACGTTGTAAAACGACGGCCAGTGAATTGACGCGTATTGGGATTTCAA
AAAGAAAAAAAGAAAAGGGCCGGGCGCGGTGGCTCAAGCCTGTAATCTCAGCACTTTGGGAGGCAGAGGC
GGGTGGATCGCCTGAGGTCAGGAGTTCGAGACTAGCCTGGCCAACATGGCGAAACCCCGTCTCTACTATA
AACACAAAAATTATCAGGGCATGGTGGCGCGCCCATGTAATCCCAGCTACTGGGGACGCTGAGACAGGAG
AATCGCTTGAACCTTGGAGGCGGAGGTTGCAGTGAGTCGAGATCGCGCCACTGCACTTCAGCCTGGGCGA
CAAGAGTGAAACTCCGTCTCAAAAAAAAAGAAAAAAAATCCACTTGTACCTTCTGCTAATCAGTGTATAT
ATTCAAGGCAACTTGAATCTATGCTCCTGGGGTGCAATCCTCAAGCTTGGCCCAAATAAACTCTCTGCTT
GCATTTATTTTGCCCCAGAGTCTTCTTCCTTTTAGGTCGACACATCCATATCTGAGACCTAGGGTAATTT
TCTGGGCTTCTCGCCTCTCCCTTTCCCCCATGTTTTTCTGTGCTCTCTAAACGGGCCCGGTAGAGTCCCG
CATTTCCACATTCCACAGACATGTTTTCCTTCTGTGGCCCCGGGCCCTGCCAGACAGCGCACCGCGAGGC
CGGCACTTCGGCGGTCTCCAACCTTTGCCTGGAAAGAGCTCGGCAGGCGAGCTAGAGGCCAGATCCCAGG
ACCCAGTCGTTTTAGCTCAGGGAAAGGAAGCGCCGGAGCTCCAGCCTGCAAGCTCCACTACGCAGCCTTG
GACACCGCCCACATCGTAGGGCCGCGGACCCTGACAACGCCGGAACCCGGCGCCCGGAGCGTGCGCGCGG
CGGACCAGAATGGCTGACGTACCGCCCTGCCGCGAGGCCCGCGTAGAGGCGGAAGTTGAGGGGACTGACG
CAGATGGGGGAATTTTGCCTCGATGGCACTTTCCTGTCCGCGACTCCGCCCCCACCAGAGGGGCTAGGCT
CTGTGATTCAAGATGGTCAGCAAGGGCGAGGAGCTGTTCACCGGGGTGGTGCCCATCCTGGTCGAGCTGG
ACGGCGACGTAAACGGCCACAAGTTCAGCGTGTCCGGCGAGGGCGAGGGCGATGCCACCTACGGCAAGCT
GACCCTGAAGTTCATCTGCACCACCGGCAAGCTGCCCGTGCCCTGGCCCACCCTCGTGACCACCCTGACC
TACGGCGTGCAGTGCTTCAGCCGCTACCCCGACCACATGAAGCAGCACGACTTCTTCAAGTCCGCCATGC
CCGAAGGCTACGTCCAGGAGCGCACCATCTTCTTCAAGGACGACGGCAACTACAAGACCCGCGCCGAGGT
GAAGTTCGAGGGCGACACCCTGGTGAACCGCATCGAGCTGAAGGGCATCGACTTCAAGGAGGACGGCAAC
ATCCTGGGGCACAAGCTGGAGTACAACTACAACAGCCACAACGTCTATATCATGGCCGACAAGCAGAAGA
ACGGCATCAAGGTGAACTTCAAGATCCGCCACAACATCGAGGACGGCAGCGTGCAGCTCGCCGACCACTA
CCAGCAGAACACCCCCATCGGCGACGGCCCCGTGCTGCTGCCCGACAACCACTACCTGAGCACCCAGTCC
AAGCTGAGCAAAGACCCCAACGAGAAGCGCGATCACATGGTCCTGCTGGAGTTCGTGACCGCCGCCGGGA
TCACTCTCGGCATGGACGAGCTGTACAAGAGCAGAGCCGAGGCGCTGAGTCGGGCTGGGCAGGAGATGAG
CCTAGCGGCCCTGAAGCAACACGACCCCTATATCACCAGCATCGCAGACCTCACGGGCCAGGTCGCTCTG
TACACCTTCTGCCCCAAGGCCAACCAGTGGGTGAGTGCCGCCTGGCCCTGAGGACGGCCACCCGGCCGCT
GCCGTCTCTTAAAGGGGCCGCGCGGGTTACTGTGGGGTGGGGGGGCACACTAAGAGGCCAGGGCGGTGGA
GACGAGGCCAGGGTCTGGCCAAGAGCCTAGCCAGAGCCTGAGGGGTGTCGGGTCCGCTTGGGATTGGGGG
ATAGGAGTGAGAGAAGTGGCTCGAGACATCCCAAGGAAAAGCCAGTGGAGGGGAGGATTGGAGCAGGATC
AGTCCCTTGGCGTCGGGTCTGGGGACGTGGGCGACCTGCCTTCTTTGCAGATACATTGGGAGTTATAAGA
CCGGTGGGGTCAAAAGGGTGCCTGAAAGCTTGTGTTTGAGGCTTTGCGGATTATTAGATAAATTATATGT
ACATTATCTATAAAATAAACACTCCTCCTCTCCCCCTGGCAAACGTAAATGAGAGCCCCTGTCGCAGAGG
TCATTTGGGTTTAAAGTTTAAAATCCAATTAGTTTCGATTCTTGGAAGGAGGGGGTGGGTGGGTCCGGCT
TTAATCGAACTACACAGAGTTTCGGAAAAGATTCCAAGGCACTTAGGAAAAGGGCTTCCGTGTTCACTGG
ATCCCCGAAGACCTTTGTACAAACAAGAGAGACCCTGTAAATGTGTTTTGTTCCATCTATGATGCTGGTG
ATGTCATCTCTGAATGCTCCCCTCGGACTCAGTACTTTCTGGCTTTCGTGCACTGGGGAGGGTCCGAAAA
GTCACATTCAGTGTGTTCACTGATTCTTGTTAGCCCCTGCTTGAAGCTTTGTTAGTTGTTTAAAAAGCAT
AATTTCCCACTTTCTTGTAATTGACCCTTCCTAATTAACTCATTCAGCTACAGGCTTTATCCCAATGGCG
CGCCGAGCTTGGCGTAATCATGGTCATAGCTGTTTCCTGTGTGAAATTGTTATCCGCTCACAATTCCACA
CAACATACGAGCCGGAAGCATAAAGTGTAAAGCCTGGGGTGCCTAATGAGTGAGCTAACTCACATTAATT
GCGTTGCGCTCACTGCCCGCTTTCCAGTCGGGAAACCTGTCGTGCCAGCTGCATTAATGAATCGGCCAAC
GCGCGGGGAGAGGCGGTTTGCGTATTGGGCGCTCTTCCGCTTCCTCGCTCACTGACTCGCTGCGCTCGGT
CGTTCGGCTGCGGCGAGCGGTATCAGCTCACTCAAAGGCGGTAATACGGTTATCCACAGAATCAGGGGAT
AACGCAGGAAAGAACATGTGAGCAAAAGGCCAGCAAAAGGCCAGGAACCGTAAAAAGGCCGCGTTGCTGG
CGTT
Features (pLannotate 1.2.2; 15 found; start..end, strand, type, name):
      1..589     -  rep_origin     ori: high-copy-number ColE1/pMB1/pBR322/pUC origin of replication
    760..1620    -  CDS            AmpR: β-lactamase; bla; confers resistance to ampicillin, carbenicillin, and related antibiotics
   1621..1725    -  promoter       AmpR promoter: bla
   1820..1855    +  CDS            rop (fragment): Rop protein, which maintains plasmids at low copy number; rop
   1957..2056    +  misc_feature   bom (fragment): basis of mobility region from pBR322
   2062..2219    -  CDS            lacZα (fragment): LacZα fragment of β-galactosidase; lacZ fragment
   2242..2319    +  CDS            OR1F12 (fragment): OR1FC_HUMAN - Also known as OR1F12P. Protein inferred from homology: Swiss-Prot protein existence level 3. Odorant receptor. From Homo sapiens (Human).
   2326..2559    -  CDS            YS049_HUMAN (fragment): Experimental evidence at transcript level: Swiss-Prot protein existence level 2. From Homo sapiens (Human).
   3233..3949    +  CDS            mEGFP: mEGFP is a basic (constitutively fluorescent) green fluorescent protein published in 2002, derived from Aequorea victoria. It has moderate acid sensitivity.
   3947..4090    +  CDS            Dcp1a (fragment): DCP1A_MOUSE - Also known as Mitc1, Smif. Experimental evidence at protein level: Swiss-Prot protein existence level 1. Necessary for the degradation of mRNAs, both in normal mRNA turnover and in nonsense-mediated mRNA decay. Removes the 7-methyl guanine cap structure from mRNA molecules, yielding a 5'-phosphorylated mRNA fragment and 7m-GDP. Contributes to the transactivation of target genes after stimulation by TGFB1 (By similarity). From Mus musculus (Mouse).
   5017..5033    -  protein_bind   lac operator: The lac repressor binds to the lac operator to inhibit transcription in E. coli. This inhibition can be relieved by adding lactose or isopropyl-β-D-thiogalactopyranoside (IPTG). lac repressor encoded by lacI
   5041..5071    -  promoter       lac promoter: promoter for the E. coli lac operon
   5086..5107    -  protein_bind   CAP binding site: CAP binding activates transcription in the presence of cAMP. E. coli catabolite activator protein
   5120..5212    -  CDS            lacI (fragment): lac repressor; lacI; The lac repressor binds to the lac operator to inhibit transcription in E. coli. This inhibition can be relieved by adding lactose or isopropyl-β-D-thiogalactopyranoside (IPTG).
   5214..5347    -  rep_origin     RSF ori (fragment): Plasmids containing the RSF 1030 origin of replication can be propagated in E. coli cells that contain additional plasmids with compatible origins.
