[The description below was written by a language model from this plasmid's Addgene catalogue record and pLannotate feature annotations shown in this document.]
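Description:
AICSDP-079:DCP1A-mEGFP is a CRISPR donor template plasmid built on the pUC57 cloning backbone, designed for homology-directed repair rather than for expression. It replicates in E. coli from a high-copy ColE1/pUC-type origin and is selected with ampicillin through the β-lactamase gene and its native promoter. The remaining annotated backbone features (split lacZα, lac promoter and operator, CAP site, and short rop, bom, lacI and RSF ori fragments) are remnants of the cloning vector and play no role in the editing application.

The roughly 2.7 kb insert consists of human DCP1A genomic homology arms flanking a monomeric EGFP coding sequence joined to a short three-residue SRA linker. In the feature table, mEGFP is immediately followed by a fragment matching the start of the DCP1A coding region (annotated by similarity to the mouse orthologue, although the record gives the insert as human), consistent with an in-frame N-terminal fusion. The short hits to unrelated human proteins upstream of mEGFP fall within the 5′ homology arm and are most likely incidental matches to genomic sequence. No mammalian promoter or selection marker is annotated, so the tagged protein would be expressed from the endogenous DCP1A locus after integration. The arms carry point mutations that disrupt the crRNA binding sites, preventing re-cutting of the donor or edited allele, and they include homozygous SNPs specific to the WTC-11 line.

The plasmid has been used with locus-specific CRISPR/Cas9 reagents to tag DCP1A, an mRNA decapping factor, in WTC-11 human induced pluripotent stem cells. The depositor notes that fluorescence intensity can vary among transfected cells, likely reflecting editing precision, so sorting, subcloning and PCR-based screening are recommended to identify precisely edited clones.
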