Addgene plasmid #193922: AICSDP-079:DCP1A-mEGFP
Purpose: Homology arms and mEGFP-SRA for N-terminus tagging of human DCP1A
Depositing lab: Allen Institute for Cell Science. Depositing organization: Allen Institute.
Backbone
  Vector backbone: pUC57
  Vector type: CRISPR ; Donor Template
Growth in bacteria
  Bacterial resistance: Ampicillin, 100 μg/mL
  Growth temperature: 37°C
  Growth strain: DH5alpha
  Copy number: High Copy
Gene/Insert
  Gene/Insert name: DCP1A Homology Arms with mEGFP-SRA (alt name: DCP1A)
  Species: H. sapiens (human)
  Insert size (bp): 2723
  Mutation: homology arms contain point mutations to disrupt crRNA binding sites used, and WTC-11 specific homozygous SNP(s)
  Entrez Gene: DCP1A (a.k.a. HSA275986, Nbla00360, SMAD4IP1, SMIF)
  Tag / fusion protein: mEGFP-linker (N terminal on insert)
Terms and licenses: Academic/Nonprofit Terms; Industry Terms
Depositor comments: This plasmid has been used with locus-specific CRISPR/Cas9 to add a mEGFP tag to the N-terminus of human DCP1A in WTC-11 human induced pluripotent stem cells by the Allen Institute for Cell Science. Linker (AA) sequence: SRA. After protein tagging using this donor template plasmid and CRISPR/Cas9 reagents, transfected cells may exhibit varying intensity levels of fluorescence, likely due to editing precision. To obtain cells of uniform intensity levels, see our protocol for fluorescence-assisted cell sorting and subcloning of transfected cells (https://www.allencell.org/instructional-videos-and-tutorials-for-cell-methods.html) Further, we recommend PCR-based assays for identifying precisely edited clones as previously described (https://www.molbiolcell.org/doi/abs/10.1091/mbc.e17-03-0209) For more information on the entire plasmid collection, please see https://www.addgene.org/allen-institute-cell-science/ .
How to cite: AICSDP-079:DCP1A-mEGFP was a gift from Allen Institute for Cell Science (Addgene plasmid # 193922 ; http://n2t.net/addgene:193922 ; RRID:Addgene_193922)
